Addgene plasmid #243758: AAV-CAG-HA-mTFEB
Purpose: AAV plasmid expressing HA-tagged codon-optimized mouse TFEB under the CAG promoter.
Depositing lab: Andrew Arrant. Depositing organization: University of Alabama at Birmingham. Publication: TFEB overexpression alleviates autophagy-lysosomal deficits caused by progranulin insufficiency. Nader WO, Brown KS, Boyle NR, Kaplelach AK, Abdelaziz SM, Davis SE, Aljabi Q, Hakim AR, Davidson AG, Vollmer GA, Wright LC, Echols JB, Saad J, Pena NS, Arrant AE. Sci Rep. 2025 Jul 19;15(1):26217. doi: 10.1038/s41598-025-12268-0. PubMed 40683940.
Backbone
  Vector backbone: CIGW
  Backbone manufacturer: Pamela McLean
  Backbone size w/o insert (bp): 6443
  Total vector size (bp): 7878
  Vector type: AAV
Growth in bacteria
  Bacterial resistance: Ampicillin, 100 μg/mL
  Growth temperature: 37°C
  Growth strain: NEB Stable
  Copy number: Unknown
Gene/Insert
  Gene/Insert name: Transcription factor EB, codon optimized (alt name: TFEB)
  Species: M. musculus (mouse)
  Insert size (bp): 1461
  Entrez Gene: Tfeb (a.k.a. Tcfeb, bHLHe35)
  Promoter: CAG
  Tag / fusion protein: HA tag (N terminal on insert)
  Cloning method: Ligation Independent Cloning
  Sequencing primers: 5′ GCAAAGAATTCTCGAGCCACAATGTACCCTTACGACG; 3′ GGATCCGGTACCGATTCACTACAACACGTCTCCTTCTTCC
Terms and licenses: Academic/Nonprofit Terms; Industry Terms: Not Available to Industry
How to cite: AAV-CAG-HA-mTFEB was a gift from Andrew Arrant (Addgene plasmid # 243758 ; http://n2t.net/addgene:243758 ; RRID:Addgene_243758)
