[The description below was written by a language model from this plasmid's Addgene catalogue record and pLannotate feature annotations shown in this document.]
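Description:
AAV-CAG-HA-mTFEB is an adeno-associated virus transfer plasmid built on the CIGW backbone, designed to drive strong, constitutive expression of mouse transcription factor EB (TFEB) in mammalian cells. The expression cassette sits between two AAV2 inverted terminal repeats, which are the cis elements required for replication and packaging of the intervening DNA into recombinant AAV particles when helper and rep/cap functions are supplied in trans. In bacteria the plasmid is maintained through a high-copy ColE1/pUC-type origin and selected with ampicillin via the β-lactamase gene. An f1 phage origin and small remnants of lacZα, lacI, rop and bom are also annotated as backbone leftovers. The sequenced record is about 7.9 kb, in close agreement with the catalogued size.

The payload is driven by the composite CAG promoter, annotated here as the CMV immediate-early enhancer, the chicken β-actin promoter and the chimeric β-actin/β-globin intron. Downstream lies a codon-optimized mouse Tfeb coding sequence carrying an N-terminal HA epitope tag for antibody detection; the tag is listed in the catalogue but not separately annotated in the feature table. A WPRE follows the open reading frame to enhance transcript stability and expression, and a rabbit β-globin polyadenylation signal terminates the transcript. The short HBB fragments flagged by the annotation are probably β-globin-derived portions of the promoter and polyadenylation regions rather than expressed proteins.

TFEB is a master regulator of lysosomal biogenesis and autophagy. The associated publication indicates the vector was used to overexpress TFEB and test whether this relieves autophagy-lysosomal deficits caused by progranulin insufficiency.
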