Features (pLannotate 1.2.2; 22 found; start..end, strand, type, name):
    185..228     -  rep_origin     SV40 ori (fragment): SV40 origin of replication
    275..654     +  enhancer       CMV enhancer: human cytomegalovirus immediate early enhancer
    656..931     +  promoter       chicken β-actin promoter: No description available
    932..1306    +  intron         chimeric intron (fragment): chimera between introns from chicken β-actin and rabbit β-globin
   1301..1420    +  intron         chimeric intron (fragment): chimera between introns from chicken β-actin and rabbit β-globin
   1418..1477    +  CDS            HBB (fragment): HBB_LEPEU - Experimental evidence at protein level: Swiss-Prot protein existence level 1. Involved in oxygen transport from the lung to the various peripheral tissues. From Lepus europaeus (European hare).
   1518..2942    +  CDS            Tfeb: TFEB_MOUSE - Also known as Tcfeb. Experimental evidence at protein level: Swiss-Prot protein existence level 1. Transcription factor that acts as a master regulator of lysosomal biogenesis, autophagy, lysosomal exocytosis, lipid catabolism, energy metabolism and immune response (PubMed:16936731, PubMed:22343943, PubMed:27278822). Specifically recognizes and binds E- box sequences (5'-CANNTG-3'); efficient DNA-binding requires dimerization with itself or with another MiT/TFE family member such as TFE3 or MITF (PubMed:16936731, PubMed:27278822). Involved in the cellular response to amino acid av
   2967..3555    +  misc_feature   WPRE: woodchuck hepatitis virus posttranscriptional regulatory element
   3564..3641    +  CDS            HBB (fragment): HBB_PONPY - Experimental evidence at transcript level: Swiss-Prot protein existence level 2. Involved in oxygen transport from the lung to the various peripheral tissues. From Pongo pygmaeus (Bornean orangutan).
   3712..3767    +  polyA_signal   β-globin poly(A) signal: rabbit β-globin polyadenylation signal (Gil and Proudfoot, 1987)
   4167..4299    +  repeat_region  AAV2 ITR (fragment): inverted terminal repeat of adeno-associated virus serotype 2 inverted
   4294..4363    +  CDS            lacZα (fragment): LacZα fragment of β-galactosidase; lacZ fragment
   4374..4679    +  CDS            M13 gene IV (fragment) (sequence partly withheld): pIV; IV; phage assembly
   4667..5095    +  rep_origin     f1 ori (sequence partly withheld): f1 bacteriophage origin of replication; arrow indicates direction of (+) strand synthesis
   5185..5588    +  CDS            M13 gene II (fragment) (sequence partly withheld): pII; II; replication
   5596..5695    -  misc_feature   bom (fragment): basis of mobility region from pBR322
   5797..5832    -  CDS            rop (fragment): Rop protein, which maintains plasmids at low copy number; rop
   5927..6031    +  promoter       AmpR promoter: bla
   6032..6892    +  CDS            AmpR: β-lactamase; bla; confers resistance to ampicillin, carbenicillin, and related antibiotics
   7063..7651    +  rep_origin     ori: high-copy-number ColE1/pMB1/pBR322/pUC origin of replication
   7834..6       +  CDS            lacI (fragment) (across the origin): lac repressor; lacI; The lac repressor binds to the lac operator to inhibit transcription in E. coli. This inhibition can be relieved by adding lactose or isopropyl-β-D-thiogalactopyranoside (IPTG).
   7884..133     -  repeat_region  AAV2 ITR (across the origin): inverted terminal repeat of adeno-associated virus serotype 2 inverted
>Addgene plasmid #243758 | AAV-CAG-HA-mTFEB | addgene full sequence | sequence record 487083 | Addgene NGS Result
CAGCTGCGCGCTCGCTCGCTCACTGAGGCCGCCCGGGCAAAGCCCGGGCGTCGGGCGACCTTTGGTCGCC
CGGCCTCAGTGAGCGAGCGAGCGCGCAGAGAGGGAGTGGCCAACTCCATCACTAGGGGTTCCTTGTAGTT
AATGATTAACCCGCCATGCTACTTATCTACGTAGCCATGCTCTAGCGGCCTCGGCCTCTGCATAAATAAA
AAAAATTAGTCAGCCATGAGCTTGGCCCATTGCATACGTTGTATCCATATCATAATATGTACTCGACATT
GATTATTGACTAGTTATTAATAGTAATCAATTACGGGGTCATTAGTTCATAGCCCATATATGGAGTTCCG
CGTTACATAACTTACGGTAAATGGCCCGCCTGGCTGACCGCCCAACGACCCCCGCCCATTGACGTCAATA
ATGACGTATGTTCCCATAGTAACGCCAATAGGGACTTTCCATTGACGTCAATGGGTGGAGTATTTACGGT
AAACTGCCCACTTGGCAGTACATCAAGTGTATCATATGCCAAGTACGCCCCCTATTGACGTCAATGACGG
TAAATGGCCCGCCTGGCATTATGCCCAGTACATGACCTTATGGGACTTTCCTACTTGGCAGTACATCTAC
GTATTAGTCATCGCTATTACCATGGTCGAGGTGAGCCCCACGTTCTGCTTCACTCTCCCCATCTCCCCCC
CCTCCCCACCCCCAATTTTGTATTTATTTATTTTTTAATTATTTTGTGCAGCGATGGGGGCGGGGGGGGG
GGGGGGGCGCGCCAGGCGGGGCGGGGCGGGGCGAGGGGCGGGGCGGGGCGAGGCGGAGAGGTGCGGCGGC
AGCCAATCAGAGCGGCGCGCTCCGAAAGTTTCCTTTTATGGCGAGGCGGCGGCGGCGGCGGCCCTATAAA
AAGCGAAGCGCGCGGCGGGCGGGAGTCGCTGCGCGCTGCCTTCGCCCCGTGCCCCGCTCCGCCGCCGCCT
CGCGCCGCCCGCCCCGGCTCTGACTGACCGCGTTACTCCCACAGGTGAGCGGGCGGGACGGCCCTTCTCC
TCCGGGCTGTAATTAGCGCTTGGTTTAATGACGGCTTGTTTCTTTTCTGTGGCTGCGTGAAAGCCTTGAG
GGGCTCCGGGAGGGCCCTTTGTGCGGGGGGAGCGGCTCGGGGGGTGCGTGCGTGTGTGTGTGCGTGGGGA
GCGCCGCGTGCGGCTCCGCGCTGCCCGGCGGCTGTGAGCGCTGCGGGCGCGGCGCGGGGCTTTGTGCGCT
CCGCAGTGTGCGCGAGGGGAGCGCGGCCGGGGGCGGTGCCCCGCGGGGGGACGGCTGCCTTCGGGGGGGA
CGGGGCAGGGCGGGGTTCGGCTTCTGGCGTGTGACCGGCGGCTCTAGAGCCTCTGCTAACCATGTTCATG
CCTTCTTCTTTTTCCTACAGCTCCTGGGCAACGTGCTGGTTATTGTGCTGTCTCATCATTTTGGCAAAGA
ATTCTCGAGCCACAATGTACCCTTACGACGTGCCAGACTACGCCGGAATGGCTAGCCGAATAGGACTGAG
GATGCAGCTTATGAGAGAGCAGGCCCAACAAGAGGAGCAGAGAGAGAGAATGCAACAGCAAGCTGTGATG
CACTACATGCAACAGCAACAGCAACAACAACAGCAGCTGGGGGGCCCTCCAACCCCAGCCATTAATACTC
CTGTCCACTTTCAGTCCCCTCCCCCTGTCCCTGGAGAAGTTCTCAAAGTTCAGAGTTATCTCGAGAATCC
TACATCCTATCACCTCCAGCAAAGTCAACACCAGAAGGTGCGAGAGTATCTCTCTGAGACTTATGGCAAC
AAGTTTGCTGCTCATGTAAGTCCCGCCCAAGGCTCTCCAAAACCTGCCCCCGCTGCTAGTCCCGGAGTAC
GCGCTGGCCATGTTCTTTCAACTTCCGCCGGTAACTCTGCACCTAATAGTCCAATGGCTATGCTTCACAT
CAGCAGCAACCCAGAAAAGGAATTTGACGATGTTATAGATAATATCATGAGGCTTGATTCCGTACTCGGG
TACATTAACCCAGAAATGCAAATGCCAAACACCCTTCCCCTCAGCAGCTCACATCTGAATGTATACTCCG
GCGATCCACAAGTGACCGCCTCCATGGTAGGGGTGACCAGCTCTAGTTGTCCTGCTGATTTGACTCAGAA
AAGGGAGTTGACTGATGCAGAGAGTCGAGCCCTCGCAAAAGAGCGACAGAAAAAAGACAATCATAACCTT
ATAGAGCGACGGCGCAGGTTCAATATTAATGACCGCATCAAGGAGTTGGGAATGTTGATCCCTAAAGCTA
ATGATCTCGATGTGCGGTGGAACAAAGGTACCATACTCAAAGCCAGTGTTGATTACATAAGGCGCATGCA
AAAAGACCTCCAAAAATCCAGAGAACTGGAAAATCATTCCCGCAGGCTGGAAATGACAAATAAACAACTG
TGGCTGCGGATCCAAGAACTTGAGATGCAAGCACGAGTGCACGGTTTGCCCACTACAAGTCCCAGTGGCG
TTAATATGGCCGAGCTTGCCCAACAGGTGGTAAAGCAAGAGCTGCCCTCCGAGGATGGGCCAGGGGAAGC
CCTTATGCTTGGTCCAGAGGTGCCAGAGCCAGAGCAGATGCCTGCTCTCCCTCCTCAAGCACCTCTGCCC
TCTGCTGCTCAGCCCCAATCACCTTTTCACCACCTCGATTTCTCTCACGGGCTGAGCTTTGGGGGCGGGG
GCGATGAAGGACCAACTGGTTATCCAGATACCCTCGGAACAGAGCATGGCTCTCCATTCCCTAACCTTAG
CAAGAAAGACCTGGATCTGATGTTGCTCGATGACAGCCTTCTGCCTCTCGCCAGCGACCCACTCTTTAGC
ACAATGTCTCCAGAGGCCTCAAAGGCAAGCTCTAGGAGAAGTTCATTCTCTATGGAAGAAGGAGACGTGT
TGTAGTGAATCGGTACCGGATCCGATAATCAACCTCTGGATTACAAAATTTGTGAAAGATTGACTGGTAT
TCTTAACTATGTTGCTCCTTTTACGCTATGTGGATACGCTGCTTTAATGCCTTTGTATCATGCTATTGCT
TCCCGTATGGCTTTCATTTTCTCCTCCTTGTATAAATCCTGGTTGCTGTCTCTTTATGAGGAGTTGTGGC
CCGTTGTCAGGCAACGTGGCGTGGTGTGCACTGTGTTTGCTGACGCAACCCCCACTGGTTGGGGCATTGC
CACCACCTGTCAGCTCCTTTCCGGGACTTTCGCTTTCCCCCTCCCTATTGCCACGGCGGAACTCATCGCC
GCCTGCCTTGCCCGCTGCTGGACAGGGGCTCGGCTGTTGGGCACTGACAATTCCGTGGTGTTGTCGGGGA
AATCATCGTCCTTTCCTTGGCTGCTCGCCTGTGTTGCCACCTGGATTCTGCGCGGGACGTCCTTCTGCTA
CGTCCCTTCGGCCCTCAATCCAGCGGACCTTCCTTCCCGCGGCCTGCTGCCGGCTCTGCGGCCTCTTCCG
CGTCTTCGCCTTCGCCCTCAGACGAGTCGGATCTCCCTTTGGGCCGCCTCCCCGCATCGGATCCAATTCA
CTCCTCAGGTGCAGGCTGCCTATCAGAAGGTGGTGGCTGGTGTGGCCAATGCCCTGGCTCACAAATACCA
CTGAGATCTTTTTCCCTCTGCCAAAAATTATGGGGACATCATGAAGCCCCTTGAGCATCTGACTTCTGGC
TAATAAAGGAAATTTATTTTCATTGCAATAGTGTGTTGGAATTTTTTGTGTCTCTCACTCGGAAGGACAT
ATGGGAGGGCAAATCATTTAAAACATCAGAATGAGTATTTGGTTTAGAGTTTGGCAACATATGCCCATAT
GCTGGCTGCCATGAACAAAGGTTGGCTATAAAGAGGTCATCAGTATATGAAACAGCCCCCTGCTGTCCAT
TCCTTATTCCATAGAAAAGCCTTGACTTGAGGTTAGATTTTTTTTATATTTTGTTTTGTGTTATTTTTTT
CTTTAACATCCCTAAAATTTTCCTTACATGTTTTACTAGCCAGATTTTTCCTCCTCTCCTGACTACTCCC
AGTCATAGCTGTCCCTCTTCTCTTATGGAGATCCCTCGACCTGCAGCCCAAGCTCTAGAGCATGGCTACG
TAGATAAGTAGCATGGCGGGTTAATCATTAACTACAAGGAACCCCTAGTGATGGAGTTGGCCACTCCCTC
TCTGCGCGCTCGCTCGCTCACTGAGGCCGGGCGACCAAAGGTCGCCCGACGCCCGGGCTTTGCCCGGGCG
GCCTCAGTGAGCGAGCGAGCGCGCAGCTGGCGTAATAGCGAAGAGGCCCGCACCGATCGCCCTTCCCAAC
AGTTGCGCAGCCTGAATGGCGAATGGCGATTCC
[38 nt withheld, positions 4374-4411]
C
[378 nt withheld, positions 4413-4790]
C
[91 nt withheld, positions 4792-4882]
A
[49 nt withheld, positions 4884-4932]
CCTTTGACGTTGGAGTCCACGTTCTTT
[37 nt withheld, positions 4960-4996]
ACCCTATCTCGGTCTATTCTTTTGATTTATAAGGGATTTTGCCGATTTCGGCCTATTGGTTAAAAAATGA
GCTGATTTAACAAAAATTTAACGCGAATTTTAACAAAATATTAACGCTTACAATTTAAATATTTGCTTAT
ACAATCT
[100 nt withheld, positions 5144-5243]
CTCAGGCAATGACCTGATAGCCTTTGTAG
[69 nt withheld, positions 5273-5341]
T
[44 nt withheld, positions 5343-5386]
ACCTACACATTACTCA
[44 nt withheld, positions 5403-5446]
TTGCGTTGAAATAAAGGCTTCTCCC
[83 nt withheld, positions 5472-5554]
TTCTTTGCCTTGCCTGTATGATTTATTGGATGTTGGAATCGCCTGATGCGGTATTTTCTCCTTACGCATC
TGTGCGGTATTTCACACCGCATATGGTGCACTCTCAGTACAATCTGCTCTGATGCCGCATAGTTAAGCCA
GCCCCGACACCCGCCAACACCCGCTGACGCGCCCTGACGGGCTTGTCTGCTCCCGGCATCCGCTTACAGA
CAAGCTGTGACCGTCTCCGGGAGCTGCATGTGTCAGAGGTTTTCACCGTCATCACCGAAACGCGCGAGAC
GAAAGGGCCTCGTGATACGCCTATTTTTATAGGTTAATGTCATGATAATAATGGTTTCTTAGACGTCAGG
TGGCACTTTTCGGGGAAATGTGCGCGGAACCCCTATTTGTTTATTTTTCTAAATACATTCAAATATGTAT
CCGCTCATGAGACAATAACCCTGATAAATGCTTCAATAATATTGAAAAAGGAAGAGTATGAGTATTCAAC
ATTTCCGTGTCGCCCTTATTCCCTTTTTTGCGGCATTTTGCCTTCCTGTTTTTGCTCACCCAGAAACGCT
GGTGAAAGTAAAAGATGCTGAAGATCAGTTGGGTGCACGAGTGGGTTACATCGAACTGGATCTCAACAGC
GGTAAGATCCTTGAGAGTTTTCGCCCCGAAGAACGTTTTCCAATGATGAGCACTTTTAAAGTTCTGCTAT
GTGGCGCGGTATTATCCCGTATTGACGCCGGGCAAGAGCAACTCGGTCGCCGCATACACTATTCTCAGAA
TGACTTGGTTGAGTACTCACCAGTCACAGAAAAGCATCTTACGGATGGCATGACAGTAAGAGAATTATGC
AGTGCTGCCATAACCATGAGTGATAACACTGCGGCCAACTTACTTCTGACAACGATCGGAGGACCGAAGG
AGCTAACCGCTTTTTTGCACAACATGGGGGATCATGTAACTCGCCTTGATCGTTGGGAACCGGAGCTGAA
TGAAGCCATACCAAACGACGAGCGTGACACCACGATGCCTGTAGCAATGGCAACAACGTTGCGCAAACTA
TTAACTGGCGAACTACTTACTCTAGCTTCCCGGCAACAATTAATAGACTGGATGGAGGCGGATAAAGTTG
CAGGACCACTTCTGCGCTCGGCCCTTCCGGCTGGCTGGTTTATTGCTGATAAATCTGGAGCCGGTGAGCG
TGGGTCTCGCGGTATCATTGCAGCACTGGGGCCAGATGGTAAGCCCTCCCGTATCGTAGTTATCTACACG
ACGGGGAGTCAGGCAACTATGGATGAACGAAATAGACAGATCGCTGAGATAGGTGCCTCACTGATTAAGC
ATTGGTAACTGTCAGACCAAGTTTACTCATATATACTTTAGATTGATTTAAAACTTCATTTTTAATTTAA
AAGGATCTAGGTGAAGATCCTTTTTGATAATCTCATGACCAAAATCCCTTAACGTGAGTTTTCGTTCCAC
TGAGCGTCAGACCCCGTAGAAAAGATCAAAGGATCTTCTTGAGATCCTTTTTTTCTGCGCGTAATCTGCT
GCTTGCAAACAAAAAAACCACCGCTACCAGCGGTGGTTTGTTTGCCGGATCAAGAGCTACCAACTCTTTT
TCCGAAGGTAACTGGCTTCAGCAGAGCGCAGATACCAAATACTGTTCTTCTAGTGTAGCCGTAGTTAGGC
CACCACTTCAAGAACTCTGTAGCACCGCCTACATACCTCGCTCTGCTAATCCTGTTACCAGTGGCTGCTG
CCAGTGGCGATAAGTCGTGTCTTACCGGGTTGGACTCAAGACGATAGTTACCGGATAAGGCGCAGCGGTC
GGGCTGAACGGGGGGTTCGTGCACACAGCCCAGCTTGGAGCGAACGACCTACACCGAACTGAGATACCTA
CAGCGTGAGCTATGAGAAAGCGCCACGCTTCCCGAAGGGAGAAAGGCGGACAGGTATCCGGTAAGCGGCA
GGGTCGGAACAGGAGAGCGCACGAGGGAGCTTCCAGGGGGAAACGCCTGGTATCTTTATAGTCCTGTCGG
GTTTCGCCACCTCTGACTTGAGCGTCGATTTTTGTGATGCTCGTCAGGGGGGCGGAGCCTATGGAAAAAC
GCCAGCAACGCGGCCTTTTTACGGTTCCTGGCCTTTTGCTGGCCTTTTGCTCACATGTTCTTTCCTGCGT
TATCCCCTGATTCTGTGGATAACCGTATTACCGCCTTTGAGTGAGCTGATACCGCTCGCCGCAGCCGAAC
GACCGAGCGCAGCGAGTCAGTGAGCGAGGAAGCGGAAGAGCGCCCAATACGCAAACCGCCTCTCCCCGCG
CGTTGGCCGATTCATTAATG
